>Addgene plasmid #144259 | TFORF2892 | addgene full sequence | sequence record 353690 | Addgene NGS Result
GGCTCCGGTGCCCGTCAGTGGGCAGAGCGCACATCGCCCACAGTCCCCGAGAAGTTGGGGGGAGGGGTCG
GCAATTGAACCGGTGCCTAGAGAAGGTGGCGCGGGGTAAACTGGGAAAGTGATGTCGTGTACTGGCTCCG
CCTTTTTCCCGAGGGTGGGGGAGAACCGTATATAAGTGCAGTAGTCGCCGTGAACGTTCTTTTTCGCAAC
GGGTTTGCCGCCAGAACACAGGTAAGTGCCGTGTGTGGTTCCCGCGGGCCTGGCCTCTTTACGGGTTATG
GCCCTTGCGTGCCTTGAATTACTTCCACCTGGCTGCAGTACGTGATTCTTGATCCCGAGCTTCGGGTTGG
AAGTGGGTGGGAGAGTTCGAGGCCTTGCGCTTAAGGAGCCCCTTCGCCTCGTGCTTGAGTTGAGGCCTGG
CCTGGGCGCTGGGGCCGCCGCGTGCGAATCTGGTGGCACCTTCGCGCCTGTCTCGCTGCTTTCGATAAGT
CTCTAGCCATTTAAAATTTTTGATGACCTGCTGCGACGCTTTTTTTCTGGCAAGATAGTCTTGTAAATGC
GGGCCAAGATCTGCACACTGGTATTTCGGTTTTTGGGGCCGCGGGCGGCGACGGGGCCCGTGCGTCCCAG
CGCACATGTTCGGCGAGGCGGGGCCTGCGAGCGCGGCCACCGAGAATCGGACGGGGGTAGTCTCAAGCTG
GCCGGCCTGCTCTGGTGCCTGGCCTCGCGCCGCCGTGTATCGCCCCGCCCTGGGCGGCAAGGCTGGCCCG
GTCGGCACCAGTTGCGTGAGCGGAAAGATGGCCGCTTCCCGGCCCTGCTGCAGGGAGCTCAAAATGGAGG
ACGCGGCGCTCGGGAGAGCGGGCGGGTGAGTCACCCACACAAAGGAAAAGGGCCTTTCCGTCCTCAGCCG
TCGCTTCATGTGACTCCACGGAGTACCGGGCGCCGTCCAGGCACCTCGATTAGTTCTCGAGCTTTTGGAG
TACGTCGTCTTTAGGTTGGGGGGAGGGGTTTTATGCGATGGAGTTTCCCCACACTGAGTGGGTGGAGACT
GAAGTTAGGCCAGCTTGGCACTTGATGTAATTCTCCTTGGAATTTGCCCTTTTTGAGTTTGGATCTTGGT
TCATTCTCAAGCCTCAGACAGTGGTTCAAAGTTTTTTTCTTCCATTTCAGGTGTCGTGAGGCTAGCACCG
CCACCATGTTCAACTCGATGACCCCACCACCAATCAGTAGCTATGGCGAGCCCTGCTGTCTCCGGCCCCT
CCCCAGTCAGGGGGCCCCCAGTGTGGGGACAGAAGTCAAGTTGACCAAGAAGCGGGCACTGTCCATCTCA
CCTCTGTCGGATGCCAGCCTGGACCTGCAGACGGTTATCCGCACCTCACCCAGCTCCCTCGTAGCTTTCA
TCAACTCGCGATGCACATCTCCAGGAGGCTCCTACGGTCATCTCTCCATTGGCACCATGAGCCCATCTCT
GGGATTCCCAGCCCAGATGAATCACCAAAAAGGGCCCTCGCCTTCCTTTGGGGTCCAGCCTTGTGGTCCC
CATGACTCTGCCCGGGGTGGGATGATCCCACATCCTCAGTCCCGGGGACCCTTCCCAACTTGCCAGCTGA
AGTCTGAGCTGGACATGCTGGTTGGCAAGTGCCGGGAGGAACCCTTGGAAGGTGATATGTCCAGCCCCAA
CTCCACAGGCATACAGGATCCCCTGTTGGGGATGCTGGATGGGCGGGAGGACCTCGAGAGAGAGGAGAAG
CGTGAGCCTGAATCTGTGTATGAAACTGACTGCCGTTGGGATGGCTGCAGCCAGGAATTTGACTCCCAAG
AGCAGCTGGTGCACCACATCAACAGCGAGCACATCCACGGGGAGCGGAAGGAGTTCGTGTGCCACTGGGG
GGGCTGCTCCAGGGAGCTGAGGCCCTTCAAAGCCCAGTACATGCTGGTGGTTCACATGCGCAGACACACT
GGCGAGAAGCCACACAAGTGCACGTTTGAAGGGTGCCGGAAGTCATACTCACGCCTCGAAAACCTGAAGA
CGCACCTGCGGTCACACACGGGTGAGAAGCCATACATGTGTGAGCACGAGGGCTGCAGTAAAGCCTTCAG
CAATGCCAGTGACCGAGCCAAGCACCAGAATCGGACCCATTCCAATGAGAAGCCGTATGTATGTAAGCTC
CCTGGCTGCACCAAACGCTATACAGATCCTAGCTCGCTGCGAAAACATGTCAAGACAGTGCATGGTCCTG
ACGCCCATGTGACCAAACGGCACCGTGGGGATGGCCCCCTGCCTCGGGCACCATCCATTTCTACAGTGGA
GCCCAAGAGGGAGCGGGAAGGAGGTCCCATCAGGGAGGAAAGCAGACTGACTGTGCCAGAGGGTGCCATG
AAGCCACAGCCAAGCCCTGGGGCCCAGTCATCCTGCAGCAGTGACCACTCCCCGGCAGGGAGTGCAGCCA
ATACAGACAGTGGTGTGGAAATGACTGGCAATGCAGGGGGCAGCACTGAAGACCTCTCCAGCTTGGACGA
GGGACCTTGCATTGCTGGCACTGGTCTGTCCACTCTTCGCCGCCTTGAGAACCTCAGGCTGGACCAGCTA
CATCAACTCCGGCCAATAGGGACCCGGGGTCTCAAACTGCCCAGCTTGTCCCACACCGGTACCACTGTGT
CCCGCCGCGTGGGCCCCCCAGTCTCTCTTGAACGCCGCAGCAGCAGCTCCAGCAGCATCAGCTCTGCCTA
TACTGTCAGCCGCCGCTCCTCCCTGGCCTCTCCTTTCCCCCCTGGCTCCCCACCAGAGAATGGAGCATCC
TCCCTGCCTGGCCTTATGCCTGCCCAGCACTACCTGCTTCGGGCAAGATATGCTTCAGCCAGAGGGGGTG
GTACTTCGCCCACTGCAGCATCCAGCCTGGATCGGATAGGTGGTCTTCCCATGCCTCCTTGGAGAAGCCG
AGCCGAGTATCCAGGATACAACCCCAATGCAGGGGTCACCCGGAGGGCCAGTGACCCAGCCCAGGCTGCT
GACCGTCCTGCTCCAGCTAGAGTCCAGAGGTTCAAGAGCCTGGGCTGTGTCCATACCCCACCCACTGTGG
CAGGGGGAGGACAGAACTTTGATCCTTACCTCCCAACCTCTGTCTACTCACCACAGCCCCCCAGCATCAC
TGAGAATGCTGCCATGGATGCTAGAGGGCTACAGGAAGAGCCAGAAGTTGGGACCTCCATGGTGGGCAGT
GGTCTGAACCCCTATATGGACTTCCCACCTACTGATACTCTGGGATATGGGGGACCTGAAGGGGCAGCAG
CTGAGCCTTATGGAGCGAGGGGTCCAGGCTCTCTGCCTCTTGGGCCTGGTCCACCCACCAACTATGGCCC
CAACCCCTGTCCCCAGCAGGCCTCATATCCTGACCCCACCCAAGAAACATGGGGTGAGTTCCCTTCCCAC
TCTGGGCTGTACCCAGGCCCCAAGGCTCTAGGTGGAACCTACAGCCAGTGTCCTCGACTTGAACATTATG
GACAAGTGCAAGTCAAGCCAGAACAGGGGTGCCCAGTGGGGTCTGACTCCACAGGACTGGCACCCTGCCT
CAATGCCCACCCCAGTGAGGGGCCCCCACATCCACAGCCTCTCTTTTCCCATTACCCCCAGCCCTCTCCT
CCCCAATATCTCCAGTCAGGCCCCTATACCCAGCCACCCCCTGATTATCTTCCTTCAGAACCCAGGCCTT
GCCTGGACTTTGATTCCCCCACCCATTCCACAGGGCAGCTCAAGGCTCAGCTTGTGTGTAATTATGTTCA
ATCTCAACAGGAGCTACTGTGGGAGGGTGGGGGCAGGGAAGATGCCCCCGCCCAGGAACCTTCCTACCAG
AGTCCCAAGTTTCTGGGGGGTTCCCAGGTTAGCCCAAGCCGTGCTAAAGCTCCAGTGAACACATATGGAC
CTGGCTTTGGACCCAACTTGCCCAATCACAAGTCAGGTTCCTATCCCACCCCTTCACCATGCCATGAAAA
TTTTGTAGTGGGGGCAAATAGGGCTTCACATAGGGCAGCAGCACCACCTCGACTTCTGCCCCCATTGCCC
ACTTGCTATGGGCCTCTCAAAGTGGGAGGCACAAACCCCAGCTGTGGTCATCCTGAGGTGGGCAGGCTAG
GAGGGGGTCCTGCCTTGTACCCTCCTCCCGAAGGACAGGTATGTAACCCCCTGGACTCTCTTGATCTTGA
CAACACTCAGCTGGACTTTGTGGCTATTCTGGATGAGCCCCAGGGGCTGAGTCCTCCTCCTTCCCATGAT
CAGCGGGGCAGCTCTGGACATACCCCACCTCCCTCTGGGCCCCCCAACATGGCTGTGGGCAACATGAGTG
TCTTACTGAGATCCCTACCTGGGGAAACAGAATTCCTCAACTCTAGTGCCTAGTAATGAACTAGTCCGTA
ACTTGAAAGTATTTCGATTTCTTGGCTTTATATATCTTGTGGAAAGGACGAGCCCACTCTGTGAGCGTTT
ATGGGACGCGTTAAGTCGACAATCAACCTCTGGATTACAAAATTTGTGAAAGATTGACTGGTATTCTTAA
CTATGTTGCTCCTTTTACGCTATGTGGATACGCTGCTTTAATGCCTTTGTATCATGCTATTGCTTCCCGT
ATGGCTTTCATTTTCTCCTCCTTGTATAAATCCTGGTTGCTGTCTCTTTATGAGGAGTTGTGGCCCGTTG
TCAGGCAACGTGGCGTGGTGTGCACTGTGTTTGCTGACGCAACCCCCACTGGTTGGGGCATTGCCACCAC
CTGTCAGCTCCTTTCCGGGACTTTCGCTTTCCCCCTCCCTATTGCCACGGCGGAACTCATCGCCGCCTGC
CTTGCCCGCTGCTGGACAGGGGCTCGGCTGTTGGGCACTGACAATTCCGTGGTGTTGTCGGGGAAATCAT
CGTCCTTTCCTTGGCTGCTCGCCTGTGTTGCCACCTGGATTCTGCGCGGGACGTCCTTCTGCTACGTCCC
TTCGGCCCTCAATCCAGCGGACCTTCCTTCCCGCGGCCTGCTGCCGGCTCTGCGGCCTCTTCCGCGTCTT
CGCCTTCGCCCTCAGACGAGTCGGATCTCCCTTTGGGCCGCCTCCCCGCGTCGACTTTAAGACCAATGAC
TTACAAGGCAGCTGTAGATCTTAGCCACTTTTTAAAAGAAAAGGGGGGACTGGAAGGGCTAATTCACTCC
CAACGAAGACAAGATCTGCTTTTTGCTTGTACTGGGTCTCTCTGGTTAGACCAGATCTGAGCCTGGGAGC
TCTCTGGCTAACTAGGGAACCCACTGCTTAAGCCTCAATAAAGCTTGCCTTGAGTGCTTCAAGTAGTGTG
TGCCCGTCTGTTGTGTGACTCTGGTAACTAGAGATCCCTCAGACCCTTTTAGTCAGTGTGGAAAATCTCT
AGCAGTACGTATAGTAGTTCATGTCATCTTATTATTCAGTATTTATAACTTGCAAAGAAATGAATATCAG
AGAGTGAGAGGAACTTGTTTATTGCAGCTTATAATGGTTACAAATAAAGCAATAGCATCACAAATTTCAC
AAATAAAGCATTTTTTTCACTGCATTCTAGTTGTGGTTTGTCCAAACTCATCAATGTATCTTATCATGTC
TGGCTCTAGCTATCCCGCCCCTAACTCCGCCCATCCCGCCCCTAACTCCGCCCAGTTCCGCCCATTCTCC
GCCCCATGGCTGACTAATTTTTTTTATTTATGCAGAGGCCGAGGCCGCCTCGGCCTCTGAGCTATTCCAG
AAGTAGTGAGGAGGCTTTTTTGGAGGCCTAGGGACGTACCCAATTCGCCCTATAGTGAGTCGTATTACGC
GCGCTCACTGGCCGTCGTTTTACAACGTCGTGACTGGGAAAACCCTGGCGTTACCCAACTTAATCGCCTT
GCAGCACATCCCCCTTTCGCCAGCTGGCGTAATAGCGAAGAGGCCCGCACCGATCGCCCTTCCCAACAGT
TGCGCAGCCTGAATGGCGAATGGG
[124 nt withheld, positions 5975-6098]
C
[91 nt withheld, positions 6100-6190]
A
[49 nt withheld, positions 6192-6240]
CCTTTGACGTTGGAGTCCACGTTCTTT
[37 nt withheld, positions 6268-6304]
ACCCTATCTCGGTCTATTCTTTTGATTTATAAGGGATTTTGCCGATTTCGGCCTATTGGTTAAAAAATGA
GCTGATTTAACAAAAATTTAACGCGAATTTTAACAAAATATTAACGCTTACAATTTAGGTGGCACTTTTC
GGGGAAATGTGCGCGGAACCCCTATTTGTTTATTTTTCTAAATACATTCAAATATGTATCCGCTCATGAG
ACAATAACCCTGATAAATGCTTCAATAATATTGAAAAAGGAAGAGTATGAGTATTCAACATTTCCGTGTC
GCCCTTATTCCCTTTTTTGCGGCATTTTGCCTTCCTGTTTTTGCTCACCCAGAAACGCTGGTGAAAGTAA
AAGATGCTGAAGATCAGTTGGGTGCACGAGTGGGTTACATCGAACTGGATCTCAACAGCGGTAAGATCCT
TGAGAGTTTTCGCCCCGAAGAACGTTTTCCAATGATGAGCACTTTTAAAGTTCTGCTATGTGGCGCGGTA
TTATCCCGTATTGACGCCGGGCAAGAGCAACTCGGTCGCCGCATACACTATTCTCAGAATGACTTGGTTG
AGTACTCACCAGTCACAGAAAAGCATCTTACGGATGGCATGACAGTAAGAGAATTATGCAGTGCTGCCAT
AACCATGAGTGATAACACTGCGGCCAACTTACTTCTGACAACGATCGGAGGACCGAAGGAGCTAACCGCT
TTTTTGCACAACATGGGGGATCATGTAACTCGCCTTGATCGTTGGGAACCGGAGCTGAATGAAGCCATAC
CAAACGACGAGCGTGACACCACGATGCCTGTAGCAATGGCAACAACGTTGCGCAAACTATTAACTGGCGA
ACTACTTACTCTAGCTTCCCGGCAACAATTAATAGACTGGATGGAGGCGGATAAAGTTGCAGGACCACTT
CTGCGCTCGGCCCTTCCGGCTGGCTGGTTTATTGCTGATAAATCTGGAGCCGGTGAGCGTGGGTCTCGCG
GTATCATTGCAGCACTGGGGCCAGATGGTAAGCCCTCCCGTATCGTAGTTATCTACACGACGGGGAGTCA
GGCAACTATGGATGAACGAAATAGACAGATCGCTGAGATAGGTGCCTCACTGATTAAGCATTGGTAACTG
TCAGACCAAGTTTACTCATATATACTTTAGATTGATTTAAAACTTCATTTTTAATTTAAAAGGATCTAGG
TGAAGATCCTTTTTGATAATCTCATGACCAAAATCCCTTAACGTGAGTTTTCGTTCCACTGAGCGTCAGA
CCCCGTAGAAAAGATCAAAGGATCTTCTTGAGATCCTTTTTTTCTGCGCGTAATCTGCTGCTTGCAAACA
AAAAAACCACCGCTACCAGCGGTGGTTTGTTTGCCGGATCAAGAGCTACCAACTCTTTTTCCGAAGGTAA
CTGGCTTCAGCAGAGCGCAGATACCAAATACTGTTCTTCTAGTGTAGCCGTAGTTAGGCCACCACTTCAA
GAACTCTGTAGCACCGCCTACATACCTCGCTCTGCTAATCCTGTTACCAGTGGCTGCTGCCAGTGGCGAT
AAGTCGTGTCTTACCGGGTTGGACTCAAGACGATAGTTACCGGATAAGGCGCAGCGGTCGGGCTGAACGG
GGGGTTCGTGCACACAGCCCAGCTTGGAGCGAACGACCTACACCGAACTGAGATACCTACAGCGTGAGCT
ATGAGAAAGCGCCACGCTTCCCGAAGGGAGAAAGGCGGACAGGTATCCGGTAAGCGGCAGGGTCGGAACA
GGAGAGCGCACGAGGGAGCTTCCAGGGGGAAACGCCTGGTATCTTTATAGTCCTGTCGGGTTTCGCCACC
TCTGACTTGAGCGTCGATTTTTGTGATGCTCGTCAGGGGGGCGGAGCCTATGGAAAAACGCCAGCAACGC
GGCCTTTTTACGGTTCCTGGCCTTTTGCTGGCCTTTTGCTCACATGTTCTTTCCTGCGTTATCCCCTGAT
TCTGTGGATAACCGTATTACCGCCTTTGAGTGAGCTGATACCGCTCGCCGCAGCCGAACGACCGAGCGCA
GCGAGTCAGTGAGCGAGGAAGCGGAAGAGCGCCCAATACGCAAACCGCCTCTCCCCGCGCGTTGGCCGAT
TCATTAATGCAGCTGGCACGACAGGTTTCCCGACTGGAAAGCGGGCAGTGAGCGCAACGCAATTAATGTG
AGTTAGCTCACTCATTAGGCACCCCAGGCTTTACACTTTATGCTTCCGGCTCGTATGTTGTGTGGAATTG
TGAGCGGATAACAATTTCACACAGGAAACAGCTATGACCATGATTACGCCAAGCGCGCAATTAACCCTCA
CTAAAGGGAACAAAAGCTGGAGCTGCAAGCTTAATGTAGTCTTATGCAATACTCTTGTAGTCTTGCAACA
TGGTAACGATGAGTTAGCAACATGCCTTACAAGGAGAGAAAAAGCACCGTGCATGCCGATTGGTGGAAGT
AAGGTGGTACGATCGTGCCTTATTAGGAAGGCAACAGACGGGTCTGACATGGATTGGACGAACCACTGAA
TTGCCGCATTGCAGAGATATTGTATTTAAGTGCCTAGCTCGATACATAAACGGGTCTCTCTGGTTAGACC
AGATCTGAGCCTGGGAGCTCTCTGGCTAACTAGGGAACCCACTGCTTAAGCCTCAATAAAGCTTGCCTTG
AGTGCTTCAAGTAGTGTGTGCCCGTCTGTTGTGTGACTCTGGTAACTAGAGATCCCTCAGACCCTTTTAG
TCAGTGTGGAAAATCTCTAGCAGTGGCGCCCGAACAGGGACTTGAAAGCGAAAGGGAAACCAGAGGAGCT
CTCTCGACGCAGGACTCGGCTTGCTGAAGCGCGCACGGCAAGAGGCGAGGGGCGGCGACTGGTGAGTACG
CCAAAAATTTTGACTAGCGGAGGCTAGAAGGAGAGAGATGGGTGCGAGAGCGTCAGTATTAAGCGGGGGA
GAATTAGATCGCGATGGGAAAAAATTCGGTTAAGGCCAGGGGGAAAGAAAAAATATAAATTAAAACATAT
AGTATGGGCAAGCAGGGAGCTAGAACGATTCGCAGTTAATCCTGGCCTGTTAGAAACATCAGAAGGCTGT
AGACAAATACTGGGACAGCTACAACCATCCCTTCAGACAGGATCAGAAGAACTTAGATCATTATATAATA
CAGTAGCAACCCTCTATTGTGTGCATCAAAGGATAGAGATAAAAGACACCAAGGAAGCTTTAGACAAGAT
AGAGGAAGAGCAAAACAAAAGTAAGACCACCGCACAGCAAGCGGCCGCTGATCTTCAGACCTGGAGGAGG
AGATATGAGGGACAATTGGAGAAGTGAATTATATAAATATAAAGTAGTAAAAATTGAACCATTAGGAGTA
GCACCCACCAAGGCAAAGAGAAGAGTGGTGCAGAGAGAAAAAAGAGCAGTGGGAATAGGAGCTTTGTTCC
TTGGGTTCTTGGGAGCAGCAGGAAGCACTATGGGCGCAGCGTCAATGACGCTGACGGTACAGGCCAGACA
ATTATTGTCTGGTATAGTGCAGCAGCAGAACAATTTGCTGAGGGCTATTGAGGCGCAACAGCATCTGTTG
CAACTCACAGTCTGGGGCATCAAGCAGCTCCAGGCAAGAATCCTGGCTGTGGAAAGATACCTAAAGGATC
AACAGCTCCTGGGGATTTGGGGTTGCTCTGGAAAACTCATTTGCACCACTGCTGTGCCTTGGAATGCTAG
TTGGAGTAATAAATCTCTGGAACAGATTTGGAATCACACGACCTGGATGGAGTGGGACAGAGAAATTAAC
AATTACACAAGCTTAATACACTCCTTAATTGAAGAATCGCAAAACCAGCAAGAAAAGAATGAACAAGAAT
TATTGGAATTAGATAAATGGGCAAGTTTGTGGAATTGGTTTAACATAACAAATTGGCTGTGGTATATAAA
ATTATTCATAATGATAGTAGGAGGCTTGGTAGGTTTAAGAATAGTTTTTGCTGTACTTTCTATAGTGAAT
AGAGTTAGGCAGGGATATTCACCATTATCGTTTCAGACCCACCTCCCAACCCCGAGGGGACCCATGCATT
GCATCTCAATTAGTCAGCAACCAGGTGTGGAAAGTCCCCAGGCTCCCCAGCAGGCAGAAGTATGCAAAGC
ATGCGTCTCAATTAGTCAGCAACCATAGTCCCGCCCCTAACTCCGCCCATCCCGCCCCTAACTCCGCCCA
GTTCCGCCCATTCTCCGCCCCATGGCTGACTAATTTTTTTTATTTATGCAGAGGCCGAGGCCGCCTCGGC
CTCTGAGCTATTCCAGAAGTAGTGAGGAGGCTTTTTTGGAGGCCTAGGCTTTTGCAAAAAGCTTTCTAGA
GGTACCACCGGAGCTTACCATGACCGAGTACAAGCCCACGGTGCGCCTCGCCACCCGCGACGACGTCCCC
AGGGCCGTACGCACCCTCGCCGCCGCGTTCGCCGACTACCCCGCCACGCGCCACACCGTCGATCCGGACC
GCCACATCGAGCGGGTCACCGAGCTGCAAGAACTCTTCCTCACGCGCGTCGGGCTCGACATCGGCAAGGT
GTGGGTCGCGGACGACGGCGCCGCCGTGGCGGTCTGGACCACGCCGGAGAGCGTCGAAGCGGGGGCGGTG
TTCGCCGAGATCGGCCCGCGCATGGCCGAGTTGAGCGGTTCCCGGCTGGCCGCGCAGCAACAGATGGAAG
GCCTCCTGGCGCCGCACCGGCCCAAGGAGCCCGCGTGGTTCCTGGCCACCGTCGGCGTCTCGCCCGACCA
CCAGGGCAAGGGTCTGGGCAGCGCCGTCGTGCTCCCCGGAGTGGAGGCGGCCGAGCGCGCCGGGGTGCCC
GCCTTCCTGGAGACCTCCGCGCCCCGCAACCTCCCCTTCTACGAGCGGCTCGGCTTCACCGTCACCGCCG
ACGTCGAGGTGCCCGAAGGACCGCGCACCTGGTGCATGACCCGCAAGCCCGGTGCCAGTTAACGAATTCT
AGATCTTGAGACAAATGGCAGTATTCATCCACAATTTTAAAAGAAAAGGGGGGATTGGGGGGTACAGTGC
AGGGGAAAGAATAGTAGACATAATAGCAACAGACATACAAACTAAAGAATTACAAAAACAAATTACAAAA
ATTCAAAATTTTCGGGTTTATTACAGGGACAGCAGAGATCCACTTTGGCGCCGGCTCGAGGCCTGCAGGT
GCAAAGATGGATAAAGTTTTAAACAGAGAGGAATCTTTGCAGCTAATGGACCTTCTAGGTCTTGAAAGGA
GTGGGAATT
Features (pLannotate 1.2.2; 31 found; start..end, strand, type, name):
      1..1179    +  promoter       EF-1α promoter: strong constitutive promoter for human elongation factor EF-1α
   1196..4390    +  CDS            GLI1: GLI1_HUMAN - Also known as GLI. Experimental evidence at protein level: Swiss-Prot protein existence level 1. [Isoform 2]: Acts as a transcriptional activator, but activates a different set of genes than isoform 1. Activates expression of CD24, unlike isoform 1. Mediates SHH signaling. Promotes cancer cell migration. From Homo sapiens (Human).
   4406..4459    +  promoter       U6 promoter (fragment): RNA polymerase III promoter for human U6 snRNA
   4501..5089    +  misc_feature   WPRE: woodchuck hepatitis virus posttranscriptional regulatory element
   5140..5159    +  misc_feature   cPPT/CTS (fragment): central polypurine tract and central termination sequence of HIV-1
   5161..5394    +  LTR            3' LTR (ΔU3): self-inactivating 3' long terminal repeat (LTR) from HIV-1
   5472..5593    +  polyA_signal   SV40 poly(A) signal: SV40 polyadenylation signal
   5633..5768    +  rep_origin     SV40 ori: SV40 origin of replication
   5789..5807    -  promoter       T7 promoter: promoter for bacteriophage T7 RNA polymerase
   5815..5970    +  CDS            lacZα (fragment): LacZα fragment of β-galactosidase; lacZ fragment
   5975..6403    +  rep_origin     f1 ori (sequence partly withheld): f1 bacteriophage origin of replication; arrow indicates direction of (+) strand synthesis
   6456..6560    +  promoter       AmpR promoter: bla
   6561..7421    +  CDS            AmpR: β-lactamase; bla; confers resistance to ampicillin, carbenicillin, and related antibiotics
   7592..8180    +  rep_origin     ori: high-copy-number ColE1/pMB1/pBR322/pUC origin of replication
   8363..8455    +  CDS            lacI (fragment): lac repressor; lacI; The lac repressor binds to the lac operator to inhibit transcription in E. coli. This inhibition can be relieved by adding lactose or isopropyl-β-D-thiogalactopyranoside (IPTG).
   8468..8489    +  protein_bind   CAP binding site: CAP binding activates transcription in the presence of cAMP. E. coli catabolite activator protein
   8504..8534    +  promoter       lac promoter: promoter for the E. coli lac operon
   8538..8560    +  protein_bind   lac operator (fragment): The lac repressor binds to the lac operator to inhibit transcription in E. coli. This inhibition can be relieved by adding lactose or isopropyl-β-D-thiogalactopyranoside (IPTG). lac repressor encoded by lacI
   8603..8621    +  promoter       T3 promoter: promoter for bacteriophage T3 RNA polymerase
   8649..8875    +  promoter       RSV promoter: Rous sarcoma virus enhancer/promoter
   8876..9056    +  LTR            5' LTR (truncated): truncated 5' long terminal repeat (LTR) from HIV-1
   9103..9228    +  misc_feature   HIV-1 Ψ: packaging signal of human immunodeficiency virus type 1
   9212..9575    +  CDS            HIV-1 gag (fragment): gag protein from human immunodeficiency virus 1; gag
   9721..9954    +  misc_feature   RRE: The Rev response element (RRE) of HIV-1 allows for Rev-dependent mRNA export from the nucleus to the cytoplasm.
  10331..10357   +  CDS            Rev (fragment): human immunodeficiency virus 1 (HIV-1) Rev protein; rev; enhances nuclear export of unspliced and incompletely spliced viral mRNAs
  10364..10387   +  promoter       SV40 promoter (fragment): SV40 early promoter
  10388..10459   +  promoter       SV40 promoter (fragment): SV40 enhancer and early promoter
  10483..10618   +  rep_origin     SV40 ori: SV40 origin of replication
  10664..11260   +  CDS            PuroR (fragment): puromycin N-acetyltransferase; pac from Streptomyces; confers resistance to puromycin
  11309..11426   +  misc_feature   cPPT/CTS: central polypurine tract and central termination sequence of HIV-1
  11491..11557   +  CDS            small t antigen (fragment): SV40 (simian virus 40) small t antigen
