[The description below was written by a language model from this plasmid's Addgene catalogue record and pLannotate feature annotations shown in this document.]
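Description:
TFORF2892 is a lentiviral mammalian expression plasmid built on the pLX_TRC317 backbone. It carries a human GLI1 open reading frame as one member of a barcoded transcription factor ORF collection. The annotated sequence is 11,563 nt, consistent with the stated backbone of about 8.3 kb plus an insert of about 3.3 kb. In bacteria the plasmid replicates from a high-copy ColE1/pUC-type origin and is selected with ampicillin through the β-lactamase gene. An f1 origin and remnants of a lac/T7/T3 cloning region are also present. The depositor warns that recombination can occur, as is common for plasmids with repeated LTR sequences.

The viral portion follows a third-generation, self-inactivating design. An RSV promoter drives a truncated HIV-1 5' LTR, followed by the Ψ packaging signal with a partial gag sequence and the RRE for Rev-dependent nuclear export. The cPPT/CTS, a WPRE to enhance transcript expression, and a ΔU3 3' LTR complete the transfer cassette. Two expression units lie within this region. An SV40 early promoter drives puromycin N-acetyltransferase for selecting transduced cells, and the strong constitutive EF-1α promoter drives GLI1. The feature table matches the coding sequence to GLI1 isoform 2, described as a transcriptional activator that mediates SHH signalling. The synthesized ORF corresponds to a specific reference transcript noted by the depositor.

According to the record, each construct in the collection carries a unique 24-bp barcode, although the barcode is not separately annotated in the feature table. The barcode lets the overexpressed factor be identified in pooled screens, such as those probing directed differentiation.
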