Addgene plasmid #144259: TFORF2892
Purpose: Lentiviral vector for overexpressing transcription factor ORFs with unique 24-bp barcodes. Barcodes facilitate identification of transcription factors in pooled screens.
Depositing lab: Feng Zhang. Depositing organization: Broad Institute. Publication: A transcription factor atlas of directed differentiation. Joung J, Ma S, Tay T, Geiger-Schuller KR, Kirchgatterer PC, Verdine VK, Guo B, Arias-Garcia MA, Allen WE, Singh A, Kuksenko O, Abudayyeh OO, Gootenberg JS, Fu Z, Macrae RK, Buenrostro JD, Regev A, Zhang F. Cell. 2023 Jan 5;186(1):209-229.e26. doi: 10.1016/j.cell.2022.11.026. PubMed 36608654.
Backbone
  Vector backbone: pLX_TRC317
  Backbone manufacturer: Broad Institute Genetic Perturbation Platform
  Backbone size w/o insert (bp): 8264
  Vector type: Mammalian Expression, Lentiviral
  Selectable markers: Puromycin
Growth in bacteria
  Bacterial resistance: Ampicillin, 100 μg/mL
  Growth temperature: 37°C
  Growth strain: NEB Stable
  Copy number: High Copy
Gene/Insert
  Gene/Insert name: GLI1
  Species: H. sapiens (human)
  Insert size (bp): 3299
  Entrez Gene: GLI1 (a.k.a. GLI, PAPA8, PPD1)
  Promoter: EF1a
  Cloning method: Unknown
  Sequencing primers: 5′ GGGTGGAGACTGAAGTTAGGCCAG; 3′ CACATAGCGTAAAAGGAGCAACATAG
Terms and licenses: Academic/Nonprofit Terms; Industry Terms: Not Available to Industry
Depositor comments: NM_001167609,ENST00000546141 . The transcription factor ORF portion of this plasmid was synthesized by Genewiz. Please test multiple small colonies in case of plasmid recombination. To make this collection available in a timely manner, a portion of this collection was not fully sequenced by Addgene. If an Addgene verified full plasmid sequence is not available, please contact us prior to placing an order to request the full sequence.
How to cite: TFORF2892 was a gift from Feng Zhang (Addgene plasmid # 144259 ; http://n2t.net/addgene:144259 ; RRID:Addgene_144259)
