>Addgene plasmid #144259 | TFORF2892 | depositor partial sequence | sequence record 284892 | Insert
ACCGCCACCATGTTCAACTCGATGACCCCACCACCAATCAGTAGCTATGGCGAGCCCTGCTGTCTCCGGC
CCCTCCCCAGTCAGGGGGCCCCCAGTGTGGGGACAGAAGTCAAGTTGACCAAGAAGCGGGCACTGTCCAT
CTCACCTCTGTCGGATGCCAGCCTGGACCTGCAGACGGTTATCCGCACCTCACCCAGCTCCCTCGTAGCT
TTCATCAACTCGCGATGCACATCTCCAGGAGGCTCCTACGGTCATCTCTCCATTGGCACCATGAGCCCAT
CTCTGGGATTCCCAGCCCAGATGAATCACCAAAAAGGGCCCTCGCCTTCCTTTGGGGTCCAGCCTTGTGG
TCCCCATGACTCTGCCCGGGGTGGGATGATCCCACATCCTCAGTCCCGGGGACCCTTCCCAACTTGCCAG
CTGAAGTCTGAGCTGGACATGCTGGTTGGCAAGTGCCGGGAGGAACCCTTGGAAGGTGATATGTCCAGCC
CCAACTCCACAGGCATACAGGATCCCCTGTTGGGGATGCTGGATGGGCGGGAGGACCTCGAGAGAGAGGA
GAAGCGTGAGCCTGAATCTGTGTATGAAACTGACTGCCGTTGGGATGGCTGCAGCCAGGAATTTGACTCC
CAAGAGCAGCTGGTGCACCACATCAACAGCGAGCACATCCACGGGGAGCGGAAGGAGTTCGTGTGCCACT
GGGGGGGCTGCTCCAGGGAGCTGAGGCCCTTCAAAGCCCAGTACATGCTGGTGGTTCACATGCGCAGACA
CACTGGCGAGAAGCCACACAAGTGCACGTTTGAAGGGTGCCGGAAGTCATACTCACGCCTCGAAAACCTG
AAGACGCACCTGCGGTCACACACGGGTGAGAAGCCATACATGTGTGAGCACGAGGGCTGCAGTAAAGCCT
TCAGCAATGCCAGTGACCGAGCCAAGCACCAGAATCGGACCCATTCCAATGAGAAGCCGTATGTATGTAA
GCTCCCTGGCTGCACCAAACGCTATACAGATCCTAGCTCGCTGCGAAAACATGTCAAGACAGTGCATGGT
CCTGACGCCCATGTGACCAAACGGCACCGTGGGGATGGCCCCCTGCCTCGGGCACCATCCATTTCTACAG
TGGAGCCCAAGAGGGAGCGGGAAGGAGGTCCCATCAGGGAGGAAAGCAGACTGACTGTGCCAGAGGGTGC
CATGAAGCCACAGCCAAGCCCTGGGGCCCAGTCATCCTGCAGCAGTGACCACTCCCCGGCAGGGAGTGCA
GCCAATACAGACAGTGGTGTGGAAATGACTGGCAATGCAGGGGGCAGCACTGAAGACCTCTCCAGCTTGG
ACGAGGGACCTTGCATTGCTGGCACTGGTCTGTCCACTCTTCGCCGCCTTGAGAACCTCAGGCTGGACCA
GCTACATCAACTCCGGCCAATAGGGACCCGGGGTCTCAAACTGCCCAGCTTGTCCCACACCGGTACCACT
GTGTCCCGCCGCGTGGGCCCCCCAGTCTCTCTTGAACGCCGCAGCAGCAGCTCCAGCAGCATCAGCTCTG
CCTATACTGTCAGCCGCCGCTCCTCCCTGGCCTCTCCTTTCCCCCCTGGCTCCCCACCAGAGAATGGAGC
ATCCTCCCTGCCTGGCCTTATGCCTGCCCAGCACTACCTGCTTCGGGCAAGATATGCTTCAGCCAGAGGG
GGTGGTACTTCGCCCACTGCAGCATCCAGCCTGGATCGGATAGGTGGTCTTCCCATGCCTCCTTGGAGAA
GCCGAGCCGAGTATCCAGGATACAACCCCAATGCAGGGGTCACCCGGAGGGCCAGTGACCCAGCCCAGGC
TGCTGACCGTCCTGCTCCAGCTAGAGTCCAGAGGTTCAAGAGCCTGGGCTGTGTCCATACCCCACCCACT
GTGGCAGGGGGAGGACAGAACTTTGATCCTTACCTCCCAACCTCTGTCTACTCACCACAGCCCCCCAGCA
TCACTGAGAATGCTGCCATGGATGCTAGAGGGCTACAGGAAGAGCCAGAAGTTGGGACCTCCATGGTGGG
CAGTGGTCTGAACCCCTATATGGACTTCCCACCTACTGATACTCTGGGATATGGGGGACCTGAAGGGGCA
GCAGCTGAGCCTTATGGAGCGAGGGGTCCAGGCTCTCTGCCTCTTGGGCCTGGTCCACCCACCAACTATG
GCCCCAACCCCTGTCCCCAGCAGGCCTCATATCCTGACCCCACCCAAGAAACATGGGGTGAGTTCCCTTC
CCACTCTGGGCTGTACCCAGGCCCCAAGGCTCTAGGTGGAACCTACAGCCAGTGTCCTCGACTTGAACAT
TATGGACAAGTGCAAGTCAAGCCAGAACAGGGGTGCCCAGTGGGGTCTGACTCCACAGGACTGGCACCCT
GCCTCAATGCCCACCCCAGTGAGGGGCCCCCACATCCACAGCCTCTCTTTTCCCATTACCCCCAGCCCTC
TCCTCCCCAATATCTCCAGTCAGGCCCCTATACCCAGCCACCCCCTGATTATCTTCCTTCAGAACCCAGG
CCTTGCCTGGACTTTGATTCCCCCACCCATTCCACAGGGCAGCTCAAGGCTCAGCTTGTGTGTAATTATG
TTCAATCTCAACAGGAGCTACTGTGGGAGGGTGGGGGCAGGGAAGATGCCCCCGCCCAGGAACCTTCCTA
CCAGAGTCCCAAGTTTCTGGGGGGTTCCCAGGTTAGCCCAAGCCGTGCTAAAGCTCCAGTGAACACATAT
GGACCTGGCTTTGGACCCAACTTGCCCAATCACAAGTCAGGTTCCTATCCCACCCCTTCACCATGCCATG
AAAATTTTGTAGTGGGGGCAAATAGGGCTTCACATAGGGCAGCAGCACCACCTCGACTTCTGCCCCCATT
GCCCACTTGCTATGGGCCTCTCAAAGTGGGAGGCACAAACCCCAGCTGTGGTCATCCTGAGGTGGGCAGG
CTAGGAGGGGGTCCTGCCTTGTACCCTCCTCCCGAAGGACAGGTATGTAACCCCCTGGACTCTCTTGATC
TTGACAACACTCAGCTGGACTTTGTGGCTATTCTGGATGAGCCCCAGGGGCTGAGTCCTCCTCCTTCCCA
TGATCAGCGGGGCAGCTCTGGACATACCCCACCTCCCTCTGGGCCCCCCAACATGGCTGTGGGCAACATG
AGTGTCTTACTGAGATCCCTACCTGGGGAAACAGAATTCCTCAACTCTAGTGCCTAGTAATGAACTAGTC
CGTAACTTGAAAGTATTTCGATTTCTTGGCTTTATATATCTTGTGGAAAGGACGAGCCCACTCTGTGAGC
GTTTATGGG
