>Addgene plasmid #144259 | TFORF2892 | depositor partial sequence | sequence record 284893 | Barcode
GCCCACTCTGTGAGCGTTTATGGG
